>Addgene plasmid #174146 | pKHH030_sgAMBRA1#1 | addgene full sequence | sequence record 342328 | Addgene NGS Result
GTTGGAGGTCGCTGAGTAGTGCGCGAGCAAAATTTAAGCTACAACAAGGCAAGGCTTGACCGACAATTGC
ATGAAGAATCTGCTTAGGGTTAGGCGTTTTGCGCTGCTTCGCGATGTACGGGCCAGATATACGCGTTGAC
ATTGATTATTGACTAGTTATTAATAGTAATCAATTACGGGGTCATTAGTTCATAGCCCATATATGGAGTT
CCGCGTTACATAACTTACGGTAAATGGCCCGCCTGGCTGACCGCCCAACGACCCCCGCCCATTGACGTCA
ATAATGACGTATGTTCCCATAGTAACGCCAATAGGGACTTTCCATTGACGTCAATGGGTGGAGTATTTAC
GGTAAACTGCCCACTTGGCAGTACATCAAGTGTATCATATGCCAAGTACGCCCCCTATTGACGTCAATGA
CGGTAAATGGCCCGCCTGGCATTATGCCCAGTACATGACCTTATGGGACTTTCCTACTTGGCAGTACATC
TACGTATTAGTCATCGCTATTACCATGGTGATGCGGTTTTGGCAGTACATCAATGGGCGTGGATAGCGGT
TTGACTCACGGGGATTTCCAAGTCTCCACCCCATTGACGTCAATGGGAGTTTGTTTTGGCACCAAAATCA
ACGGGACTTTCCAAAATGTCGTAACAACTCCGCCCCATTGACGCAAATGGGCGGTAGGCGTGTACGGTGG
GAGGTCTATATAAGCAGCGCGTTTTGCCTGTACTGGGTCTCTCTGGTTAGACCAGATCTGAGCCTGGGAG
CTCTCTGGCTAACTAGGGAACCCACTGCTTAAGCCTCAATAAAGCTTGCCTTGAGTGCTTCAAGTAGTGT
GTGCCCGTCTGTTGTGTGACTCTGGTAACTAGAGATCCCTCAGACCCTTTTAGTCAGTGTGGAAAATCTC
TAGCAGTGGCGCCCGAACAGGGACTTGAAAGCGAAAGGGAAACCAGAGGAGCTCTCTCGACGCAGGACTC
GGCTTGCTGAAGCGCGCACGGCAAGAGGCGAGGGGCGGCGACTGGTGAGTACGCCAAAAATTTTGACTAG
CGGAGGCTAGAAGGAGAGAGATGGGTGCGAGAGCGTCAGTATTAAGCGGGGGAGAATTAGATCGCGATGG
GAAAAAATTCGGTTAAGGCCAGGGGGAAAGAAAAAATATAAATTAAAACATATAGTATGGGCAAGCAGGG
AGCTAGAACGATTCGCAGTTAATCCTGGCCTGTTAGAAACATCAGAAGGCTGTAGACAAATACTGGGACA
GCTACAACCATCCCTTCAGACAGGATCAGAAGAACTTAGATCATTATATAATACAGTAGCAACCCTCTAT
TGTGTGCATCAAAGGATAGAGATAAAAGACACCAAGGAAGCTTTAGACAAGATAGAGGAAGAGCAAAACA
AAAGTAAGACCACCGCACAGCAAGCGGCCGGCCGCTGATCTTCAGACCTGGAGGAGGAGATATGAGGGAC
AATTGGAGAAGTGAATTATATAAATATAAAGTAGTAAAAATTGAACCATTAGGAGTAGCACCCACCAAGG
CAAAGAGAAGAGTGGTGCAGAGAGAAAAAAGAGCAGTGGGAATAGGAGCTTTGTTCCTTGGGTTCTTGGG
AGCAGCAGGAAGCACTATGGGCGCAGCGTCAATGACGCTGACGGTACAGGCCAGACAATTATTGTCTGGT
ATAGTGCAGCAGCAGAACAATTTGCTGAGGGCTATTGAGGCGCAACAGCATCTGTTGCAACTCACAGTCT
GGGGCATCAAGCAGCTCCAGGCAAGAATCCTGGCTGTGGAAAGATACCTAAAGGATCAACAGCTCCTGGG
GATTTGGGGTTGCTCTGGAAAACTCATTTGCACCACTGCTGTGCCTTGGAATGCTAGTTGGAGTAATAAA
TCTCTGGAACAGATTTGGAATCACACGACCTGGATGGAGTGGGACAGAGAAATTAACAATTACACAAGCT
TAATACACTCCTTAATTGAAGAATCGCAAAACCAGCAAGAAAAGAATGAACAAGAATTATTGGAATTAGA
TAAATGGGCAAGTTTGTGGAATTGGTTTAACATAACAAATTGGCTGTGGTATATAAAATTATTCATAATG
ATAGTAGGAGGCTTGGTAGGTTTAAGAATAGTTTTTGCTGTACTTTCTATAGTGAATAGAGTTAGGCAGG
GATATTCACCATTATCGTTTCAGACCCACCTCCCAACCCCGAGGGGACCCGACAGGCCCGAAGGAATAGA
AGAAGAAGGTGGAGAGAGAGACAGAGACAGATCCATTCGATTAGTGAACGGATCGGCACTGCGTGCGCCA
ATTCTGCAGACAAATGGCAGTATTCATCCACAATTTTAAAAGAAAAGGGGGGATTGGGGGGTACAGTGCA
GGGGAAAGAATAGTAGACATAATAGCAACAGACATACAAACTAAAGAATTACAAAAACAAATTACAAAAA
TTCAAAATTTTCGGGTTTATTACAGGGACAGCAGAGATCCAGTTTGGTTAGTACCGGGCCCGCTCTCGAG
GCGGCCGCGAGGGCCTATTTCCCATGATTCCTTCATATTTGCATATACGATACAAGGCTGTTAGAGAGAT
AATTGGAATTAATTTGACTGTAAACACAAAGATATTAGTACAAAATACGTGACGTAGAAAGTAATAATTT
CTTGGGTAGTTTGCAGTTTTAAAATTATGTTTTAAAATGGACTATCATATGCTTACCGTAACTTGAAAGT
ATTTCGATTTCTTGGCTTTATATATCTTGTGGAAAGGACGAAACACCGATATTATGGTTCACATGGGGTT
TAAGAGCTAAGCTGGAAACAGCATAGCAAGTTTAAATAAGGCTAGTCCGTTATCAACTTGAAAAAGTGGC
ACCGAGTCGGTGCTTTTTTTCCTAGGGGATCCATTATCTAGAGCGTGGATAACCGTATTACCGCCATGCA
TGTGCCCGTCAGTGGGCAGAGCGCACATCGCCCACAGTCCCCGAGAAGTTGGGGGGAGGGGTCGGCAATT
GAACCGGTGCCTAGAGAAGGTGGCGCGGGGTAAACTGGGAAAGTGATGTCGTGTACTGGCTCCGCCTTTT
TCCCGAGGGTGGGGGAGAACCGTATATAAGTGCAGTAGTCGCCGTGAACGTTCTTTTTCGCAACGGGTTT
GCCGCCAGAACACAGGTAAGTGCCGTGTGTGGTTCCCGCGGGCCTGGCCTCTTTACGGGTTATGGCCCTT
GCGTGCCTTGAATTACTTCCACCTGGCTGCAGTACGTGATTCTTGATCCCGAGCTTCGGGTTGGAAGTGG
GTGGGAGAGTTCGAGGCCTTGCGCTTAAGGAGCCCCTTCGCCTCGTGCTTGAGTTGAGGCCTGGCCTGGG
CGCTGGGGCCGCCGCGTGCGAATCTGGTGGCACCTTCGCGCCTGTCTCGCTGCTTTCGATAAGTCTCTAG
CCATTTAAAATTTTTGATGACCTGCTGCGACGCTTTTTTTCTGGCAAGATAGTCTTGTAAATGCGGGCCA
AGATCTGCACACTGGTATTTCGGTTTTTGGGGCCGCGGGCGGCGACGGGGCCCGTGCGTCCCAGCGCACA
TGTTCGGCGAGGCGGGGCCTGCGAGCGCGGCCACCGAGAATCGGACGGGGGTAGTCTCAAGCTGGCCGGC
CTGCTCTGGTGCCTGGCCTCGCGCCGCCGTGTATCGCCCCGCCCTGGGCGGCAAGGCTGGCCCGGTCGGC
ACCAGTTGCGTGAGCGGAAAGATGGCCGCTTCCCGGCCCTGCTGCAGGGAGCTCAAAATGGAGGACGCGG
CGCTCGGGAGAGCGGGCGGGTGAGTCACCCACACAAAGGAAAAGGGCCTTTCCGTCCTCAGCCGTCGCTT
CATGTGACTCCACGGAGTACCGGGCGCCGTCCAGGCACCTCGATTAGTTCTCGCGCTTTTGGAGTACGTC
GTCTTTAGGTTGGGGGGAGGGGTTTTATGCGATGGAGTTTCCCCACACTGAGTGGGTGGAGACTGAAGTT
AGGCCAGCTTGGCACTTGATGTAATTCTCCTTGGAATTTGCCCTTTTTGAGTTTGGATCTTGGTTCATTC
TCAAGCCTCAGACAGTGGTTCAAAGTTTTTTTCTTCCATTTCAGGTGTCGTGAGCTAGCCCACCATGACC
GAGTACAAGCCCACGGTGCGCCTCGCCACCCGCGACGACGTCCCCCGGGCCGTACGCACCCTCGCCGCCG
CGTTCGCCGACTACCCCGCCACGCGCCACACCGTCGACCCGGACCGCCACATCGAGCGGGTCACCGAGCT
GCAAGAACTCTTCCTCACGCGCGTCGGGCTCGACATCGGCAAGGTGTGGGTCGCGGACGACGGCGCCGCG
GTGGCGGTCTGGACCACGCCGGAGAGCGTCGAAGCGGGGGCGGTGTTCGCCGAGATCGGCCCGCGCATGG
CCGAGTTGAGCGGTTCCCGGCTGGCCGCGCAGCAACAGATGGAAGGCCTCCTGGCGCCGCACCGGCCCAA
GGAGCCCGCGTGGTTCCTGGCCACCGTCGGCGTCTCGCCCGACCACCAGGGCAAGGGTCTGGGCAGCGCC
GTCGTGCTCCCCGGAGTGGAGGCGGCCGAGCGCGCCGGGGTGCCCGCCTTCCTGGAGACCTCCGCGCCCC
GCAACCTCCCCTTCTACGAGCGGCTCGGCTTCACCGTCACCGCCGACGTCGAGGTGCCCGAAGGACCGCG
CACCTGGTGCATGACCCGCAAGCCCGGTGCCGGATCGGGAGAGGGCAGAGGAAGTCTGCTAACATGCGGT
GACGTCGAGGAGAATCCTGGCCCACCGGTCGCCACCATGGTGAGCAAGGGCGAGGAGCTGTTCACCGGGG
TGGTGCCCATCCTGGTCGAGCTGGACGGCGACGTAAACGGCCACAAGTTCAGCGTGTCTGGCGAGGGCGA
GGGCGATGCCACCTACGGCAAGCTGACCCTGAAGTTCATCTGCACCACCGGCAAGCTGCCCGTGCCCTGG
CCCACCCTCGTGACCACCCTGACCTACGGCGTGCAGTGCTTCAGCCGCTACCCCGACCACATGAAGCAGC
ACGACTTCTTCAAGTCCGCCATGCCCGAAGGCTACGTCCAGGAGCGCACCATCTTCTTCAAGGACGACGG
CAACTACAAGACCCGCGCCGAGGTGAAGTTCGAGGGCGACACCCTGGTGAACCGCATCGAGCTGAAGGGC
ATCGACTTCAAGGAGGACGGCAACATCCTGGGGCACAAGCTGGAGTACAACTACAACAGCCACAACGTCT
ATATCATGGCCGACAAGCAGAAGAACGGCATCAAGGCGAACTTCAAGATCCGCCACAACATCGAGGACGG
CAGCGTGCAGCTCGCCGACCACTACCAGCAGAACACCCCCATCGGCGACGGCCCCGTGCTGCTGCCCGAC
AACCACTACCTGAGCACCCAGTCCGCCCTGAGCAAAGACCCCAACGAGAAGCGCGATCACATGGTCCTGC
TGGAGTTCGTGACCGCCGCCGGGATCACTCTCGGCATGGACGAGCTGTACAAGTAATAAGAATTCGTCGA
GGGACCTAATAACTTCGTATAGCATACATTATACGAAGTTATACATGTTTAAGGGTTCCGGTTCCACTAG
GTACAATTCGATATCAAGCTTATCGATAATCAACCTCTGGATTACAAAATTTGTGAAAGATTGACTGGTA
TTCTTAACTATGTTGCTCCTTTTACGCTATGTGGATACGCTGCTTTAATGCCTTTGTATCATGCTATTGC
TTCCCGTATGGCTTTCATTTTCTCCTCCTTGTATAAATCCTGGTTGCTGTCTCTTTATGAGGAGTTGTGG
CCCGTTGTCAGGCAACGTGGCGTGGTGTGCACTGTGTTTGCTGACGCAACCCCCACTGGTTGGGGCATTG
CCACCACCTGTCAGCTCCTTTCCGGGACTTTCGCTTTCCCCCTCCCTATTGCCACGGCGGAACTCATCGC
CGCCTGCCTTGCCCGCTGCTGGACAGGGGCTCGGCTGTTGGGCACTGACAATTCCGTGGTGTTGTCGGGG
AAATCATCGTCCTTTCCTTGGCTGCTCGCCTGTGTTGCCACCTGGATTCTGCGCGGGACGTCCTTCTGCT
ACGTCCCTTCGGCCCTCAATCCAGCGGACCTTCCTTCCCGCGGCCTGCTGCCGGCTCTGCGGCCTCTTCC
GCGACTTCGCCTTCGCCCTCAGACGAGTCGGATCTCCCTTTGGGCCGCCTCCCCGCATCGATACCGTCGA
CCTCGATCGAGACCTAGAAAAACATGGAGCAATCACAAGTAGCAATACAGCAGCTACCAATGCTGATTGT
GCCTGGCTAGAAGCACAAGAGGAGGAGGAGGTGGGTTTTCCAGTCACACCTCAGGTACCTTTAAGACCAA
TGACTTACAAGGCAGCTGTAGATCTTAGCCACTTTTTAAAAGAAAAGGGGGGACTGGAAGGGCTAATTCA
CTCCCAACGAAGTCAAGATATCCTTGATCTGTGGATCTACCACACACAAGGCTACTTCCCTGATTGGCAG
AACTACACACCAGGGCCAGGGATCAGATATCCACTGACCTTTGGATGGTGCTACAAGCTAGTACCAGTTG
AGCAAGAGAAGGTAGAAGAAGCCAATGAAGGAGAGAACACCCGCTTGTTACACCCTGTGAGCCTGCATGG
GATGGATGACCCGGAGAGAGAAGTATTAGAGTGGAGGTTTGACAGCCGCCTAGCATTTCATCACATGGCC
CGAGAGCTGCATCCGGACTGTACTGGGTCTCTCTGGTTAGACCAGATCTGAGCCTGGGAGCTCTCTGGCT
AACTAGGGAACCCACTGCTTAAGCCTCAATAAAGCTTGCCTTGAGTGCTTCAAGTAGTGTGTGCCCGTCT
GTTGTGTGACTCTGGTAACTAGAGATCCCTCAGACCCTTTTAGTCAGTGTGGAAAATCTCTAGCAGCATG
TGAGCAAAAGGCCAGCAAAAGGCCAGGAACCGTAAAAAGGCCGCGTTGCTGGCGTTTTTCCATAGGCTCC
GCCCCCCTGACGAGCATCACAAAAATCGACGCTCAAGTCAGAGGTGGCGAAACCCGACAGGACTATAAAG
ATACCAGGCGTTTCCCCCTGGAAGCTCCCTCGTGCGCTCTCCTGTTCCGACCCTGCCGCTTACCGGATAC
CTGTCCGCCTTTCTCCCTTCGGGAAGCGTGGCGCTTTCTCATAGCTCACGCTGTAGGTATCTCAGTTCGG
TGTAGGTCGTTCGCTCCAAGCTGGGCTGTGTGCACGAACCCCCCGTTCAGCCCGACCGCTGCGCCTTATC
CGGTAACTATCGTCTTGAGTCCAACCCGGTAAGACACGACTTATCGCCACTGGCAGCAGCCACTGGTAAC
AGGATTAGCAGAGCGAGGTATGTAGGCGGTGCTACAGAGTTCTTGAAGTGGTGGCCTAACTACGGCTACA
CTAGAAGAACAGTATTTGGTATCTGCGCTCTGCTGAAGCCAGTTACCTTCGGAAAAAGAGTTGGTAGCTC
TTGATCCGGCAAACAAACCACCGCTGGTAGCGGTGGTTTTTTTGTTTGCAAGCAGCAGATTACGCGCAGA
AAAAAAGGATCTCAAGAAGATCCTTTGATCTTTTCTACGGGGTCTGACGCTCGTGGAACGAAAACTCACG
TTAAGGGATTTTGGTCATGAGATTATCAAAAAGGATCTTCACCTAGATCCTTTTAAATTAAAAATGAAGT
TTTAAATCAATCTAAAGTATATATGAGTAAACTTGGTCTGACAGTTACCAATGCTTAATCAGTGAGGCAC
CTATCTCAGCGATCTGTCTATTTCGTTCATCCATAGTTGCCTGACTCCCCGTCGTGTAGATAACTACGAT
ACGGGAGGGCTTACCATCTGGCCCCAGTGCTGCAATGATACCGCGAGACCCACGCTCACCGGCTCCAGAT
TTATCAGCAATAAACCAGCCAGCCGGAAGGGCCGAGCGCAGAAGTGGTCCTGCAACTTTATCCGCCTCCA
TCCAGTCTATTAATTGTTGCCGGGAAGCTAGAGTAAGTAGTTCGCCAGTTAATAGTTTGCGCAACGTTGT
TGCCATTGCTACAGGCATCGTGGTGTCACGCTCGTCGTTTGGTATGGCTTCATTCAGCTCCGGTTCCCAA
CGATCAAGGCGAGTTACATGATCCCCCATGTTGTGCAAAAAAGCGGTTAGCTCCTTCGGTCCTCCGATCG
TTGTCAGAAGTAAGTTGGCCGCAGTGTTATCACTCATGGTTATGGCAGCACTGCATAATTCTCTTACTGT
CATGCCATCCGTAAGATGCTTTTCTGTGACTGGTGAGTACTCAACCAAGTCATTCTGAGAATAGTGTATG
CGGCGACCGAGTTGCTCTTGCCCGGCGTCAATACGGGATAATACCGCGCCACATAGCAGAACTTTAAAAG
TGCTCATCATTGGAAAACGTTCTTCGGGGCGAAAACTCTCAAGGATCTTACCGCTGTTGAGATCCAGTTC
GATGTAACCCACTCGTGCACCCAACTGATCTTCAGCATCTTTTACTTTCACCAGCGTTTCTGGGTGAGCA
AAAACAGGAAGGCAAAATGCCGCAAAAAAGGGAATAAGGGCGACACGGAAATGTTGAATACTCATACTCT
TCCTTTTTCAATATTATTGAAGCATTTATCAGGGTTATTGTCTCATGAGCGGATACATATTTGAATGTAT
TTAGAAAAATAAACAAATAGGGGTTCCGCGCACATTTCCCCGAAAAGTGCCACCTGACGTCGACGGATCG
GGAGATCTCCCGATCCCCTATGGTGCACTCTCAGTACAATCTGCTCTGATGCCGCATAGTTAAGCCAGTA
TCTGCTCCCTGCTTGTGT
Features (pLannotate 1.2.2; 23 found; start..end, strand, type, name):
    138..517     +  enhancer       CMV enhancer: human cytomegalovirus immediate early enhancer
    518..717     +  promoter       CMV promoter: human cytomegalovirus (CMV) immediate early promoter
    735..915     +  LTR            5' LTR (truncated): truncated 5' long terminal repeat (LTR) from HIV-1
    962..1087    +  misc_feature   HIV-1 Ψ: packaging signal of human immunodeficiency virus type 1
   1071..1409    +  CDS            HIV-1 gag (fragment): gag protein from human immunodeficiency virus 1; gag
   1584..1817    +  misc_feature   RRE: The Rev response element (RRE) of HIV-1 allows for Rev-dependent mRNA export from the nucleus to the cytoplasm.
   2194..2294    +  CDS            Rev (fragment): human immunodeficiency virus 1 (HIV-1) Rev protein; rev; enhances nuclear export of unspliced and incompletely spliced viral mRNAs
   2344..2461    +  misc_feature   cPPT/CTS: central polypurine tract and central termination sequence of HIV-1
   2529..2769    +  promoter       U6 promoter: RNA polymerase III promoter for human U6 snRNA
   2816..2883    +  misc_RNA       tracrRNA (fragment): trans-activating CRISPR RNA for the Streptococcus pyogenes CRISPR/Cas9 system
   2942..4113    +  promoter       EF-1α promoter: strong constitutive promoter for human elongation factor EF-1α
   4125..4721    +  CDS            PuroR: puromycin N-acetyltransferase; pac from Streptomyces alboniger; confers resistance to puromycin
   4797..5516    +  CDS            EGFP: the original enhanced GFP (Yang et al., 1996) mammalian codon-optimized
   5539..5572    +  protein_bind   loxP: Cre-mediated recombination occurs in the 8-bp core sequence (GCATACAT). Cre recombinase
   5605..5628    +  misc_feature   MCS (fragment): pBluescript multiple cloning site
   5628..6216    +  misc_feature   WPRE: woodchuck hepatitis virus posttranscriptional regulatory element
   6217..6236    +  misc_feature   MCS (fragment): pBluescript multiple cloning site
   6238..6738    +  CDS            nef (fragment): NEF_HV1LA - Experimental evidence at protein level: Swiss-Prot protein existence level 1. Extracellular Nef protein targets CD4(+) T-lymphocytes for apoptosis by interacting with CXCR4 surface receptors. From Human immunodeficiency virus type 1 group M subtype B (isolate Lai) (HIV-1).
   6745..6925    +  LTR            5' LTR (truncated): truncated 5' long terminal repeat (LTR) from HIV-1
   6987..7575    -  rep_origin     ori: high-copy-number ColE1/pMB1/pBR322/pUC origin of replication
   7745..8605    -  CDS            AmpR: β-lactamase; bla; confers resistance to ampicillin, carbenicillin, and related antibiotics
   8606..8710    -  promoter       AmpR promoter: bla
   8769..8821    -  misc_feature   bom (fragment): basis of mobility region from pBR322
