[The description below was written by a language model from this plasmid's Addgene catalogue record and pLannotate feature annotations shown in this document.]
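Description:
pKHH030_sgAMBRA1#1 is an HIV-1-based lentiviral CRISPR guide vector of about 8.8 kb, built on the pKHH030 backbone and carrying a single 20-nt sgRNA directed against the human AMBRA1 gene (also known as DCAF3 or WDR94). It is propagated in E. coli as a high-copy plasmid through a ColE1/pUC-type origin, with ampicillin selection provided by the β-lactamase gene. The record lists a recombination-tolerant strain for growth, as is usual for LTR-containing plasmids.

The viral genome is transcribed in packaging cells from a CMV enhancer/promoter fused to a truncated 5' LTR. This is followed by the Ψ packaging signal with a gag fragment, the Rev response element for Rev-dependent nuclear export, and the cPPT/CTS. A WPRE that boosts transcript expression sits upstream of the 3' LTR region, which includes a nef fragment.

Between these elements lie two expression units. In the first, a human U6 RNA polymerase III promoter drives the guide, which was inserted through BbsI sites destroyed during cloning, fused to a Streptococcus pyogenes Cas9 sgRNA scaffold (annotated as a tracrRNA fragment). In the second, an EF-1α promoter drives the puromycin N-acetyltransferase gene followed by EGFP. The short gap between these two coding sequences is not annotated, so the record does not state how they are linked. A single loxP site follows EGFP, and its purpose is not given.

No Cas9 is annotated, so the nuclease must be supplied separately in the target cells. The vector is intended for transducing mammalian cells to disrupt AMBRA1. Transduced cells can be selected with puromycin or tracked by GFP fluorescence. The associated work concerns the role of AMBRA1 as an E3 ligase adaptor controlling cyclin D stability.
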