Addgene plasmid #174146: pKHH030_sgAMBRA1#1
Purpose: Lentiviral vector expressing a sgRNA against the human AMBRA1 gene
Depositing lab: Julien Sage. Depositing organization: Stanford University. Publication: The AMBRA1 E3 ligase adaptor regulates the stability of cyclin D. Chaikovsky AC, Li C, Jeng EE, Loebell S, Lee MC, Murray CW, Cheng R, Demeter J, Swaney DL, Chen SH, Newton BW, Johnson JR, Drainas AP, Shue YT, Seoane JA, Srinivasan P, He A, Yoshida A, Hipkins SQ, McCrea E, Poltorack CD, Krogan NJ, Diehl JA, Kong C, Jackson PK, Curtis C, Petrov DA, Bassik MC, Winslow MM, Sage J. Nature. 2021 Apr;592(7856):794-798. doi: 10.1038/s41586-021-03474-7. Epub 2021 Apr 14. PubMed 33854239.
Backbone
  Vector backbone: pKHH030
  Vector type: Mammalian Expression, Lentiviral, CRISPR
  Selectable markers: Puromycin ; GFP
Growth in bacteria
  Bacterial resistance: Ampicillin, 100 μg/mL
  Growth temperature: 37°C
  Growth strain: NEB Stable
  Copy number: High Copy
Gene/Insert
  Gene/Insert name: AMBRA
  gRNA/shRNA sequence: GATATTATGGTTCACATGGG
  Species: H. sapiens (human)
  Insert size (bp): 20
  Entrez Gene: AMBRA1 (a.k.a. DCAF3, WDR94)
  Promoter: hU6
  Cloning method: Restriction Enzyme; 5′ cloning site BbsI (destroyed during cloning); 3′ cloning site BbsI (destroyed during cloning)
Terms and licenses: Academic/Nonprofit Terms; Industry Terms: Not Available to Industry
How to cite: pKHH030_sgAMBRA1#1 was a gift from Julien Sage (Addgene plasmid # 174146 ; http://n2t.net/addgene:174146 ; RRID:Addgene_174146)
